>Addgene plasmid #219391 | SFFV-LCOR-Brd 497 | addgene full sequence | sequence record 448977 | Addgene NGS Result
ATTTATGCAGAGGCCGAGGCCGCCTCGGCCTCTGAGCTATTCCAGAAGTAGTGAGGAGGCTTTTTTGGAG
GCCTAGGGACGTACCCAATTCGCCCTATAGTGAGTCGTATTACGCGCGCTCACTGGCCGTCGTTTTACAA
CGTCGTGACTGGGAAAACCCTGGCGTTACCCAACTTAATCGCCTTGCAGCACATCCCCCTTTCGCCAGCT
GGCGTAATAGCGAAGAGGCCCGCACCGATCGCCCTTCCCAACAGTTGCGCAGCCTGAATGGCGAATGGG
[124 nt withheld, positions 280-403]
C
[91 nt withheld, positions 405-495]
A
[49 nt withheld, positions 497-545]
CCTTTGACGTTGGAGTCCACGTTCTTT
[37 nt withheld, positions 573-609]
ACCCTATCTCGGTCTATTCTTTTGATTTATAAGGGATTTTGCCGATTTCGGCCTATTGGTTAAAAAATGA
GCTGATTTAACAAAAATTTAACGCGAATTTTAACAAAATATTAACGCTTACAATTTAGGTGGCACTTTTC
GGGGAAATGTGCGCGGAACCCCTATTTGTTTATTTTTCTAAATACATTCAAATATGTATCCGCTCATGAG
ACAATAACCCTGATAAATGCTTCAATAATATTGAAAAAGGAAGAGTATGAGTATTCAACATTTCCGTGTC
GCCCTTATTCCCTTTTTTGCGGCATTTTGCCTTCCTGTTTTTGCTCACCCAGAAACGCTGGTGAAAGTAA
AAGATGCTGAAGATCAGTTGGGTGCACGAGTGGGTTACATCGAACTGGATCTCAACAGCGGTAAGATCCT
TGAGAGTTTTCGCCCCGAAGAACGTTTTCCAATGATGAGCACTTTTAAAGTTCTGCTATGTGGCGCGGTA
TTATCCCGTATTGACGCCGGGCAAGAGCAACTCGGTCGCCGCATACACTATTCTCAGAATGACTTGGTTG
AGTACTCACCAGTCACAGAAAAGCATCTTACGGATGGCATGACAGTAAGAGAATTATGCAGTGCTGCCAT
AACCATGAGTGATAACACTGCGGCCAACTTACTTCTGACAACGATCGGAGGACCGAAGGAGCTAACCGCT
TTTTTGCACAACATGGGGGATCATGTAACTCGCCTTGATCGTTGGGAACCGGAGCTGAATGAAGCCATAC
CAAACGACGAGCGTGACACCACGATGCCTGTAGCAATGGCAACAACGTTGCGCAAACTATTAACTGGCGA
ACTACTTACTCTAGCTTCCCGGCAACAATTAATAGACTGGATGGAGGCGGATAAAGTTGCAGGACCACTT
CTGCGCTCGGCCCTTCCGGCTGGCTGGTTTATTGCTGATAAATCTGGAGCCGGTGAGCGTGGGTCTCGCG
GTATCATTGCAGCACTGGGGCCAGATGGTAAGCCCTCCCGTATCGTAGTTATCTACACGACGGGGAGTCA
GGCAACTATGGATGAACGAAATAGACAGATCGCTGAGATAGGTGCCTCACTGATTAAGCATTGGTAACTG
TCAGACCAAGTTTACTCATATATACTTTAGATTGATTTAAAACTTCATTTTTAATTTAAAAGGATCTAGG
TGAAGATCCTTTTTGATAATCTCATGACCAAAATCCCTTAACGTGAGTTTTCGTTCCACTGAGCGTCAGA
CCCCGTAGAAAAGATCAAAGGATCTTCTTGAGATCCTTTTTTTCTGCGCGTAATCTGCTGCTTGCAAACA
AAAAAACCACCGCTACCAGCGGTGGTTTGTTTGCCGGATCAAGAGCTACCAACTCTTTTTCCGAAGGTAA
CTGGCTTCAGCAGAGCGCAGATACCAAATACTGTTCTTCTAGTGTAGCCGTAGTTAGGCCACCACTTCAA
GAACTCTGTAGCACCGCCTACATACCTCGCTCTGCTAATCCTGTTACCAGTGGCTGCTGCCAGTGGCGAT
AAGTCGTGTCTTACCGGGTTGGACTCAAGACGATAGTTACCGGATAAGGCGCAGCGGTCGGGCTGAACGG
GGGGTTCGTGCACACAGCCCAGCTTGGAGCGAACGACCTACACCGAACTGAGATACCTACAGCGTGAGCT
ATGAGAAAGCGCCACGCTTCCCGAAGGGAGAAAGGCGGACAGGTATCCGGTAAGCGGCAGGGTCGGAACA
GGAGAGCGCACGAGGGAGCTTCCAGGGGGAAACGCCTGGTATCTTTATAGTCCTGTCGGGTTTCGCCACC
TCTGACTTGAGCGTCGATTTTTGTGATGCTCGTCAGGGGGGCGGAGCCTATGGAAAAACGCCAGCAACGC
GGCCTTTTTACGGTTCCTGGCCTTTTGCTGGCCTTTTGCTCACATGTTCTTTCCTGCGTTATCCCCTGAT
TCTGTGGATAACCGTATTACCGCCTTTGAGTGAGCTGATACCGCTCGCCGCAGCCGAACGACCGAGCGCA
GCGAGTCAGTGAGCGAGGAAGCGGAAGAGCGCCCAATACGCAAACCGCCTCTCCCCGCGCGTTGGCCGAT
TCATTAATGCAGCTGGCACGACAGGTTTCCCGACTGGAAAGCGGGCAGTGAGCGCAACGCAATTAATGTG
AGTTAGCTCACTCATTAGGCACCCCAGGCTTTACACTTTATGCTTCCGGCTCGTATGTTGTGTGGAATTG
TGAGCGGATAACAATTTCACACAGGAAACAGCTATGACCATGATTACGCCAAGCGCGCAATTAACCCTCA
CTAAAGGGAACAAAAGCTGGAGCTGCAAGCTTAATGTAGTCTTATGCAATACTCTTGTAGTCTTGCAACA
TGGTAACGATGAGTTAGCAACATGCCTTACAAGGAGAGAAAAAGCACCGTGCATGCCGATTGGTGGAAGT
AAGGTGGTACGATCGTGCCTTATTAGGAAGGCAACAGACGGGTCTGACATGGATTGGACGAACCACTGAA
TTGCCGCATTGCAGAGATATTGTATTTAAGTGCCTAGCTCGATACATAAACGGGTCTCTCTGGTTAGACC
AGATCTGAGCCTGGGAGCTCTCTGGCTAACTAGGGAACCCACTGCTTAAGCCTCAATAAAGCTTGCCTTG
AGTGCTTCAAGTAGTGTGTGCCCGTCTGTTGTGTGACTCTGGTAACTAGAGATCCCTCAGACCCTTTTAG
TCAGTGTGGAAAATCTCTAGCAGTGGCGCCCGAACAGGGACTTGAAAGCGAAAGGGAAACCAGAGGAGCT
CTCTCGACGCAGGACTCGGCTTGCTGAAGCGCGCACGGCAAGAGGCGAGGGGCGGCGACTGGTGAGTACG
CCAAAAATTTTGACTAGCGGAGGCTAGAAGGAGAGAGATGGGTGCGAGAGCGTCAGTATTAAGCGGGGGA
GAATTAGATCGCGATGGGAAAAAATTCGGTTAAGGCCAGGGGGAAAGAAAAAATATAAATTAAAACATAT
AGTATGGGCAAGCAGGGAGCTAGAACGATTCGCAGTTAATCCTGGCCTGTTAGAAACATCAGAAGGCTGT
AGACAAATACTGGGACAGCTACAACCATCCCTTCAGACAGGATCAGAAGAACTTAGATCATTATATAATA
CAGTAGCAACCCTCTATTGTGTGCATCAAAGGATAGAGATAAAAGACACCAAGGAAGCTTTAGACAAGAT
AGAGGAAGAGCAAAACAAAAGTAAGACCACCGCACAGCAAGCGGCCGCTGATCTTCAGACCTGGAGGAGG
AGATATGAGGGACAATTGGAGAAGTGAATTATATAAATATAAAGTAGTAAAAATTGAACCATTAGGAGTA
GCACCCACCAAGGCAAAGAGAAGAGTGGTGCAGAGAGAAAAAAGAGCAGTGGGAATAGGAGCTTTGTTCC
TTGGGTTCTTGGGAGCAGCAGGAAGCACTATGGGCGCAGCGTCAATGACGCTGACGGTACAGGCCAGACA
ATTATTGTCTGGTATAGTGCAGCAGCAGAACAATTTGCTGAGGGCTATTGAGGCGCAACAGCATCTGTTG
CAACTCACAGTCTGGGGCATCAAGCAGCTCCAGGCAAGAATCCTGGCTGTGGAAAGATACCTAAAGGATC
AACAGCTCCTGGGGATTTGGGGTTGCTCTGGAAAACTCATTTGCACCACTGCTGTGCCTTGGAATGCTAG
TTGGAGTAATAAATCTCTGGAACAGATTTGGAATCACACGACCTGGATGGAGTGGGACAGAGAAATTAAC
AATTACACAAGCTTAATACACTCCTTAATTGAAGAATCGCAAAACCAGCAAGAAAAGAATGAACAAGAAT
TATTGGAATTAGATAAATGGGCAAGTTTGTGGAATTGGTTTAACATAACAAATTGGCTGTGGTATATAAA
ATTATTCATAATGATAGTAGGAGGCTTGGTAGGTTTAAGAATAGTTTTTGCTGTACTTTCTATAGTGAAT
AGAGTTAGGCAGGGATATTCACCATTATCGTTTCAGACCCACCTCCCAACCCCGAGGGGACCCGACAGGC
CCGAAGGAATAGAAGAAGAAGGTGGAGAGAGAGACAGAGACAGATCCATTCGATTAGTGAACGGATCTCG
ACGGTATCGGTTAACTTTTAAAAGAAAAGGGGGGATTGGGGGGTACAGTGCAGGGGAAAGAATAGTAGAC
ATAATAGCAACAGACATACAAACTAAAGAATTACAAAAACAAATTACAAAAATTCAAAATTTTATCGATC
ACGAGACTAGCCTCGAGCTGGCTGCAGTAACGCCATTTTGCAAGGCATGGAAAAATACCAAACCAAGAAT
AGAGAAGTTCAGATCAAGGGCGGGTACATGAAAATAGCTAACGTTGGGCCAAACAGGATATCTGCGGTGA
GCAGTTTCGGCCCCGGCCCGGGGCCAAGAACAGATGGTCACCGCAGTTTCGGCCCCGGCCCGAGGCCAAG
AACAGATGGTCCCCAGATATGGCCCAACCCTCAGCAGTTTCTTAAGACCCATCAGATGTTTCCAGGCTCC
CCCAAGGACCTGAAATGACCCTGCGCCTTATTTGAATTAACCAATCAGCCTGCTTCTCGCTTCTGTTCGC
GCGCTTCTGCTTCCCGAGCTCTATAAAAGAGCTCACAACCCCTCACTCGGCGCGCCAGTCCTCCGACAGA
CTGAGTCGGCCGGTCGAATCAAGCTTATCGATACCGTCGACGGATCCGCTAGCCCGCGGTTCGAAATGCA
GCGAATGATCCAACAATTTGCTGCTGAATATACCTCAAAAAATAGCTCTACTCAGGACCCCAGCCAGCCC
AATAGCACAAAGAACCAAAGCCTGCCGAAAGCATCTCCAGTCACCACCTCTCCCACGGCTGCAACTACTC
AGAACCCTGTGCTCAGCAAACTTCTCATGGCTGACCAAGACTCACCTCTGGACCTTACTGTCAGA
[60 nt withheld, positions 5575-5634]
CCATGTGCTGGCAGCACTTCCCTGAGCCACTCTCCAGGCTGCTCCAGTACTCAAGGGAACGGGCGACCTG
GGAGACCCAGCCAGTACCGCCCAGACGGACTTCGGAGTGGTGATGGGGTACCTCCAAGAAGCTTACAGGA
TGGAACCAGGGAAGGTTTTGGACACTCCACATCACTCAAAGTTCCACTGGCTCGATCCCTGCAGATTAGT
GAAGAACTACTGAGCAGAAACCAATTGTCCACAGCTGCCAGCCTTGGGCCATCTGGATTACAGAATCATG
GACAACACTTAATATTATCCAGGGAAGCCTCTTGGGCAAAACCACATTACGAGTTCAACCTCAGCCGTAT
GAAGTTCAGGGGAAATGGTGCACTCAGCAACATCAGTGACCTTCCTTTTCTTGCAGAAAACTCTGCCTTT
CCAAAAATGGCACTTCAAGCAAAACAAGATGGAAAAAAGGATGTGAGCCATTCATCTCCTGTAGATTTAA
AGATACCACAAGTTCGAGGAATGGATCTTTCTTGGGAGTCTCGCACTGGTGATCAGTACAGCTATAGCTC
TTTGGTAATGGGTTCACAAACGGAGAGCGCGCTTAGTAAAAAATTAAGGGCTATTCTTCCAAAACAAAGT
AGAAAAAGCATGTTAGATGCTGGACCCGATTCTTGGGGCTCAGATGCTGAGCAGTCTACCTCTGGACAGC
CATATCCCACATCGGATCAAGAAGGAGACCCTGGCTCCAAGCAGCCTCGGAAGAAAAGAGGGCGTTACAG
ACAGTACAACAGTGAGATACTGGAGGAAGCAATCTCAGTGGTTATGAGTGGAAAAATGAGTGTTTCCAAA
GCTCAGAGTATTTATGGGATTCCCCACAGTACACTGGAGTACAAAGTAAAGGAGAGGCTGGGCACTTTGA
AAAACCCTCCAAAGAAAAAGATGAAATTAATGAGGTCGGAGGGGCCAGATGTTTCTGTAAAGATTGAATT
AGATCCCCAGGGAGAGGCAGCACAAAGTGCAAATGAATCAAAAAACGAGTAGACCGGTCGGATCCCCCGG
GCTGCAGGAATTCGAGCATCTTACCGCCATTTATTCCCATATTTGTTCTGTTTTTCTTGATTTGGGTATA
CATTTAAATGTTAATAAAACAAAATGGTGGGGCAATCATTTACATTTTTAGGGATATGTAATTACTAGTT
CAGGTGTATTGCCACAAGACAAACATGTTAAGAAACTTTCCCGTTATTTACGCTCTGTTCCTGTTAATCA
ACCTCTGGATTACAAAATTTGTGAAAGATTGACTGATATTCTTAACTATGTTGCTCCTTTTACGCTGTGT
GGATATGCTGCTTTAATGCCTCTGTATCATGCTATTGCTTCCCGTACGGCTTTCGTTTTCTCCTCCTTGT
ATAAATCCTGGTTGCTGTCTCTTTATGAGGAGTTGTGGCCCGTTGTCCGTCAACGTGGCGTGGTGTGCTC
TGTGTTTGCTGACGCAACCCCCACTGGCTGGGGCATTGCCACCACCTGTCAACTCCTTTCTGGGACTTTC
GCTTTCCCCCTCCCGATCGCCACGGCAGAACTCATCGCCGCCTGCCTTGCCCGCTGCTGGACAGGGGCTA
GGTTGCTGGGCACTGATAATTCCGTGGTGTTGTCGGGGAAGCTGACGTCCTTTGCAATTCGATATCAAGC
TGTACCTTCTAGATGTACAGTTTCACGAGCGCTTCTAGACCAATGACTTACAAGGCAGCTGTAGATCTTA
GCCACTTTTTAAAAGAAAAGGGGGGACTGGAAGGGCTAATTCACTCCCAACGAAGACAAGATCTGCTTTT
TGCTTGTACTGGGTCTCTCTGGTTAGACCAGATCTGAGCCTGGGAGCTCTCTGGCTAACTAGGGAACCCA
CTGCTTAAGCCTCAATAAAGCTTGCCTTGAGTGCTTCAAGTAGTGTGTGCCCGTCTGTTGTGTGACTCTG
GTAACTAGAGATCCCTCAGACCCTTTTAGTCAGTGTGGAAAATCTCTAGCAGTAGTAGTTCATGTCATCT
TATTATTCAGTATTTATAACTTGCAAAGAAATGAATATCAGAGAGTGAGAGGAACTTGTTTATTGCAGCT
TATAATGGTTACAAATAAAGCAATAGCATCACAAATTTCACAAATAAAGCATTTTTTTCACTGCATTCTA
GTTGTGGTTTGTCCAAACTCATCAATGTATCTTATCATGTCTGGCTCTAGCTATCCCGCCCCTAACTCCG
CCCATCCCGCCCCTAACTCCGCCCAGTTCCGCCCATTCTCCGCCCCATGGCTGACTAATTTTTTTT
Features (pLannotate 1.2.2; 29 found; start..end, strand, type, name):
     94..112     -  promoter       T7 promoter: promoter for bacteriophage T7 RNA polymerase
    120..275     +  CDS            lacZα (fragment): LacZα fragment of β-galactosidase; lacZ fragment
    280..708     +  rep_origin     f1 ori (sequence partly withheld): f1 bacteriophage origin of replication; arrow indicates direction of (+) strand synthesis
    761..865     +  promoter       AmpR promoter: bla
    866..1726    +  CDS            AmpR: β-lactamase; bla; confers resistance to ampicillin, carbenicillin, and related antibiotics
   1897..2485    +  rep_origin     ori: high-copy-number ColE1/pMB1/pBR322/pUC origin of replication
   2668..2760    +  CDS            lacI (fragment): lac repressor; lacI; The lac repressor binds to the lac operator to inhibit transcription in E. coli. This inhibition can be relieved by adding lactose or isopropyl-β-D-thiogalactopyranoside (IPTG).
   2773..2794    +  protein_bind   CAP binding site: CAP binding activates transcription in the presence of cAMP. E. coli catabolite activator protein
   2809..2839    +  promoter       lac promoter: promoter for the E. coli lac operon
   2847..2863    +  protein_bind   lac operator: The lac repressor binds to the lac operator to inhibit transcription in E. coli. This inhibition can be relieved by adding lactose or isopropyl-β-D-thiogalactopyranoside (IPTG). lac repressor encoded by lacI
   2908..2926    +  promoter       T3 promoter: promoter for bacteriophage T3 RNA polymerase
   2954..3180    +  promoter       RSV promoter: Rous sarcoma virus enhancer/promoter
   3181..3361    +  LTR            5' LTR (truncated): truncated 5' long terminal repeat (LTR) from HIV-1
   3408..3533    +  misc_feature   HIV-1 Ψ: packaging signal of human immunodeficiency virus type 1
   3517..3880    +  CDS            HIV-1 gag (fragment): gag protein from human immunodeficiency virus 1; gag
   4026..4259    +  misc_feature   RRE: The Rev response element (RRE) of HIV-1 allows for Rev-dependent mRNA export from the nucleus to the cytoplasm.
   4636..4736    +  CDS            Rev (fragment): human immunodeficiency virus 1 (HIV-1) Rev protein; rev; enhances nuclear export of unspliced and incompletely spliced viral mRNAs
   4755..4872    +  misc_feature   cPPT/CTS: central polypurine tract and central termination sequence of HIV-1
   4906..5307    +  promoter       SFFV promoter: spleen focus-forming virus long terminal repeat (LTR) promoter
   5317..5340    +  misc_feature   MCS (fragment): pBluescript multiple cloning site
   5365..6663    +  CDS            LCOR (sequence partly withheld): LCOR_HUMAN - Also known as C10orf12 From Homo sapiens (Human).
   6674..6699    +  misc_feature   MCS (fragment): pBluescript multiple cloning site
   6699..6758    +  CDS            S (fragment): HBSAG_WHV6 - Experimental evidence at transcript level: Swiss-Prot protein existence level 2. The middle envelope protein plays an important role in the budding of the virion. It is involved in the induction of budding in a nucleocapsid independent way. In this process the majority of envelope proteins bud to form subviral lipoprotein particles of 22 nm of diameter that do not contain a nucleocapsid (By similarity). From Woodchuck hepatitis B virus (isolate w64/pWS23) (WHV).
   6890..7293    +  misc_feature   WPRE: woodchuck hepatitis virus posttranscriptional regulatory element
   7351..7410    +  CDS            nef (fragment): NEF_HV1Z2 - Experimental evidence at protein level: Swiss-Prot protein existence level 1. Extracellular Nef protein targets CD4(+) T-lymphocytes for apoptosis by interacting with CXCR4 surface receptors. From Human immunodeficiency virus type 1 group M subtype D (isolate Z2/CDC-Z34) (HIV-1).
   7412..7645    +  LTR            3' LTR (ΔU3): self-inactivating 3' long terminal repeat (LTR) from HIV-1
   7717..7838    +  polyA_signal   SV40 poly(A) signal: SV40 polyadenylation signal
   7857..7878    +  rep_origin     SV40 ori (fragment): SV40 origin of replication
   7878..73      +  rep_origin     SV40 ori (across the origin): SV40 origin of replication
