[The description below was written by a language model from this plasmid's Addgene catalogue record and pLannotate feature annotations shown in this document.]
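Description:
SFFV-LCOR-Brd 497 is a lentiviral transfer plasmid built on the SFFV-MCS backbone that expresses the human transcription factor LCOR (also known as C10orf12 or MLR2) together with a construct-specific DNA barcode. In bacteria it is maintained through a high-copy ColE1/pUC-type origin and selected with ampicillin via the β-lactamase gene. An f1 origin and pBluescript-derived remnants (lacZα and lacI fragments, lac promoter/operator, T7 and T3 promoters) are also annotated in the backbone. The sequenced record is 7,940 nt, consistent with the stated backbone plus a roughly 1.3 kb insert.

The viral portion has the layout of a third-generation, self-inactivating HIV-1 vector. An RSV promoter fused to a truncated 5' LTR drives genomic RNA production in packaging cells, followed by the Ψ packaging signal with a partial gag sequence, the Rev response element for nuclear export, and the cPPT/CTS. The ΔU3 3' LTR disables LTR promoter activity after integration, and an SV40 polyadenylation signal and SV40 origin lie downstream. Within this frame, the spleen focus-forming virus (SFFV) promoter drives the LCOR coding sequence, which was cloned between retained restriction sites in the multiple cloning site. A WPRE follows to enhance transcript stability and expression. According to the depositor, the barcode sits after the WPRE at an XbaI site, although it is not separately annotated in the feature table. No tag, fluorescent reporter or mammalian selection marker is recorded.

The plasmid belongs to a barcoded transcription factor collection made for combinatorial screening in immune cell reprogramming. In that setting the barcode presumably allows the delivered factor to be identified in transduced cells.
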