Addgene plasmid #219391: SFFV-LCOR-Brd 497
Purpose: Transcription factor LCOR with a specific barcode assigned.
Depositing lab: Filipe Pereira. Depositing organization: Center for Neuroscience and Cell Biology, University of Coimbra. Publication: A combinatorial transcription factor screening platform for immune cell reprogramming. Kurochkin I, Altman AR, Caiado I, Pertiga-Cabral D, Halitzki E, Minaeva M, Zimmermannova O, Henriques-Oliveira L, Klein D, Nair M, Oliveira D, Cajal LR, Knittel R, Feick C, Ringner M, Martin M, Cirovic B, Pires CF, Rosa FF, Sitnicka E, Theis FJ, Pereira CF. Cell Syst. 2026 Jan 21;17(1):101457. doi: 10.1016/j.cels.2025.101457. Epub 2026 Jan 14. PubMed 41539305.
Backbone
  Vector backbone: SFFV-MCS
  Backbone size w/o insert (bp): 6638
  Vector type: Lentiviral
Growth in bacteria
  Bacterial resistance: Ampicillin, 100 μg/mL
  Growth temperature: 37°C
  Growth strain: NEB Stable
  Copy number: High Copy
Gene/Insert
  Gene/Insert name: LCOR
  Species: H. sapiens (human)
  Insert size (bp): 1302
  Entrez Gene: LCOR (a.k.a. C10orf12, MLR2)
  Promoter: The spleen focus-forming virus (SFFV) promoter
  Cloning method: Restriction Enzyme; 5′ cloning site Bsp119I (not destroyed); 3′ cloning site BstHI (not destroyed)
Terms and licenses: Academic/Nonprofit Terms; Industry Terms: Not Available to Industry
Depositor comments: Barcode sequence cloned into XbaI restriction site. Design of plasmid is as follows: SFFV-[TF sequence]-WPRE-[Barcode sequence].
How to cite: SFFV-LCOR-Brd 497 was a gift from Filipe Pereira (Addgene plasmid # 219391 ; http://n2t.net/addgene:219391 ; RRID:Addgene_219391)
