>Addgene plasmid #219391 | SFFV-LCOR-Brd 497 | depositor partial sequence | sequence record 428653 | TF ORF
ATGCAGCGAATGATCCAACAATTTGCTGCTGAATATACCTCAAAAAATAGCTCTACTCAGGACCCCAGCC
AGCCCAATAGCACAAAGAACCAAAGCCTGCCGAAAGCATCTCCAGTCACCACCTCTCCCACGGCTGCAAC
TACTCAGAACCCTGTGCTCAGCAAACTTCTCATGGCTGACCAAGACTCACCTCTGGACCTTACTGTCAGA
[60 nt withheld, positions 211-270]
CCATGTGCTGGCAGCACTTCCCTGAGCCACTCTCCAGGCTGCTCCAGTACTCAAGGGAACGGGCGACCTG
GGAGACCCAGCCAGTACCGCCCAGACGGACTTCGGAGTGGTGATGGGGTACCTCCAAGAAGCTTACAGGA
TGGAACCAGGGAAGGTTTTGGACACTCCACATCACTCAAAGTTCCACTGGCTCGATCCCTGCAGATTAGT
GAAGAACTACTGAGCAGAAACCAATTGTCCACAGCTGCCAGCCTTGGGCCATCTGGATTACAGAATCATG
GACAACACTTAATATTATCCAGGGAAGCCTCTTGGGCAAAACCACATTACGAGTTCAACCTCAGCCGTAT
GAAGTTCAGGGGAAATGGTGCACTCAGCAACATCAGTGACCTTCCTTTTCTTGCAGAAAACTCTGCCTTT
CCAAAAATGGCACTTCAAGCAAAACAAGATGGAAAAAAGGATGTGAGCCATTCATCTCCTGTAGATTTAA
AGATACCACAAGTTCGAGGAATGGATCTTTCTTGGGAGTCTCGCACTGGTGATCAGTACAGCTATAGCTC
TTTGGTAATGGGTTCACAAACGGAGAGCGCGCTTAGTAAAAAATTAAGGGCTATTCTTCCAAAACAAAGT
AGAAAAAGCATGTTAGATGCTGGACCCGATTCTTGGGGCTCAGATGCTGAGCAGTCTACCTCTGGACAGC
CATATCCCACATCGGATCAAGAAGGAGACCCTGGCTCCAAGCAGCCTCGGAAGAAAAGAGGGCGTTACAG
ACAGTACAACAGTGAGATACTGGAGGAAGCAATCTCAGTGGTTATGAGTGGAAAAATGAGTGTTTCCAAA
GCTCAGAGTATTTATGGGATTCCCCACAGTACACTGGAGTACAAAGTAAAGGAGAGGCTGGGCACTTTGA
AAAACCCTCCAAAGAAAAAGATGAAATTAATGAGGTCGGAGGGGCCAGATGTTTCTGTAAAGATTGAATT
AGATCCCCAGGGAGAGGCAGCACAAAGTGCAAATGAATCAAAAAACGAGTAG
