>Addgene plasmid #219391 | SFFV-LCOR-Brd 497 | depositor partial sequence | sequence record 428654 | Barcode sequence
TGTACAGTTTCACGAGCGCT
